Addgene plasmid #85117: pET28a-FAM86A
Purpose: bacterial expression of FAM86A
Depositing lab: Pal Falnes. Depositing organization: University of Oslo. Publication: Identification and characterization of a novel evolutionarily conserved lysine-specific methyltransferase targeting eukaryotic translation elongation factor 2 (eEF2). Davydova E, Ho AY, Malecki J, Moen A, Enserink JM, Jakobsson ME, Loenarz C, Falnes PO. J Biol Chem. 2014 Oct 31;289(44):30499-510. doi: 10.1074/jbc.M114.601658. Epub 2014 Sep 17. PubMed 25231979.
Backbone
  Vector backbone: pET28a
  Backbone manufacturer: EMD biosciences
  Backbone size w/o insert (bp): 5369
  Vector type: Bacterial Expression
Growth in bacteria
  Bacterial resistance: Kanamycin, 50 μg/mL
  Growth temperature: 37°C
  Growth strain: DH5alpha
  Copy number: Low Copy
Gene/Insert
  Gene/Insert name: EEF2KMT (alt name: FAM86A)
  Species: H. sapiens (human)
  Insert size (bp): 993
  Entrez Gene: FAM86A (a.k.a. SB153, MGC19636)
  Promoter: T7
  Tag / fusion protein: 6xHis (N terminal on backbone)
  Cloning method: Restriction Enzyme; 5′ cloning site NdeI (not destroyed); 3′ cloning site NotI (not destroyed)
  Sequencing primers: 5′ T7; 3′ T7 terminator
Terms and licenses: Academic/Nonprofit Terms; Industry Terms: Not Available to Industry
How to cite: pET28a-FAM86A was a gift from Pal Falnes (Addgene plasmid # 85117 ; http://n2t.net/addgene:85117 ; RRID:Addgene_85117)
