[The description below was written by a language model from this plasmid's Addgene catalogue record and pLannotate feature annotations shown in this document.]
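Description:
pET28a-FAM86A is a bacterial expression plasmid for producing recombinant human EEF2KMT (also called FAM86A), the lysine-specific methyltransferase associated in the source publication with methylation of eukaryotic translation elongation factor 2. It is built on the commercial pET28a backbone and totals about 6.3 kb in the assembled sequence. The 993 bp human coding sequence was inserted between the NdeI and NotI sites, both of which remain intact. The plasmid replicates from a pBR322-type ColE1 origin accompanied by the bom region and the rop gene, which keeps copy number low, in line with the catalogue listing. Selection is by kanamycin through an aminoglycoside phosphotransferase gene, and an f1 origin is also present. The short tetracycline-resistance fragments and the predicted E. coli open reading frame in the feature table are backbone remnants rather than functional parts.

Expression is driven by a T7 promoter followed directly by a lac operator and the strong phage T7 gene 10 ribosome binding site. The plasmid also carries lacI under its own promoter. Transcription therefore requires a host that supplies T7 RNA polymerase and is held off by the lac repressor until induction with IPTG or lactose. A T7 terminator closes the unit. The open reading frame begins with the backbone-encoded N-terminal 6xHis tag, which the automated annotation labels as a fragment of a composite tag. A thrombin cleavage site follows, allowing the tag to be removed after affinity purification. A second His-coding stretch from the backbone lies downstream of the insert, but the record lists only the N-terminal tag and does not say whether the C-terminal one is translated. The plasmid is suited to purifying the enzyme from E. coli for biochemical work such as in vitro methyltransferase assays.
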