Features (pLannotate 1.2.2; 21 found; start..end, strand, type, name):
     12..467     +  rep_origin     f1 ori (sequence partly withheld): f1 bacteriophage origin of replication; arrow indicates direction of (+) strand synthesis
    494..551     +  promoter       AmpR promoter (fragment): bla
    560..1375    -  CDS            KanR: aminoglycoside phosphotransferase; aph(3')-Ia; confers resistance to kanamycin in bacteria or G418 (Geneticin®) in eukaryotes
   1497..2085    +  rep_origin     ori: high-copy-number ColE1/pMB1/pBR322/pUC origin of replication
   2271..2413    -  misc_feature   bom: basis of mobility region from pBR322
   2515..2706    -  CDS            rop: Rop protein, which maintains plasmids at low copy number; rop
   2723..3103    +  CDS            YPB1_ECOLX: Protein predicted: Swiss-Prot protein existence level 4. From Escherichia coli.
   3175..3466    -  CDS            TcR (fragment): tetracycline efflux protein; tet; confers resistance to tetracycline
   3481..3502    -  protein_bind   CAP binding site: CAP binding activates transcription in the presence of cAMP. E. coli catabolite activator protein
   3515..4597    -  CDS            lacI: lac repressor; lacI; The lac repressor binds to the lac operator to inhibit transcription in E. coli. This inhibition can be relieved by adding lactose or isopropyl-β-D-thiogalactopyranoside (IPTG).
   4598..4675    -  promoter       lacI promoter: lacI
   4683..4962    -  CDS            TcR (fragment): tetracycline efflux protein; tet; confers resistance to tetracycline
   4984..5002    +  promoter       T7 promoter: promoter for bacteriophage T7 RNA polymerase
   5003..5027    +  protein_bind   lac operator: The lac repressor binds to the lac operator to inhibit transcription in E. coli. This inhibition can be relieved by adding lactose or isopropyl-β-D-thiogalactopyranoside (IPTG). lac repressor encoded by lacI
   5042..5064    +  RBS            RBS: efficient ribosome binding site from bacteriophage T7 gene 10 (Olins and Rangwala, 1989)
   5083..5099    +  CDS            capTEV™ (fragment): composite tag for in vivo biotinylation, TEV protease cleavage, and 6xHis tagging
   5110..5127    +  CDS            thrombin site: thrombin recognition and cleavage site
   5131..6120    +  CDS            EEF2KMT: EF2KT_HUMAN - Also known as FAM86A From Homo sapiens (Human).
   6139..6156    +  CDS            9xHis (fragment): 9xHis affinity tag
   6166..6215    +  CDS            SET1 (fragment): solubility-enhancement tag derived from T7 phage gene 10B
   6223..6270    +  terminator     T7 terminator: transcription terminator for bacteriophage T7 RNA polymerase
>Addgene plasmid #85117 | pET28a-FAM86A | addgene full sequence | sequence record 165888 | Addgene Assembled Sequence
TGGCGAATGGG
[124 nt withheld, positions 12-135]
C
[91 nt withheld, positions 137-227]
A
[49 nt withheld, positions 229-277]
CCTTTGACGTTGGAGTCCACGTTCTTT
[37 nt withheld, positions 305-341]
ACCCTATCTCGGTCTATTCTTTTGATTTATAAGGGATTTTGCCGATTTCGGCCTATTGGTTAAAAAATGA
GCTGATTTAACAAAAATTTAACGCGAATTTTAACAAAATATTAACGTTTACAATTTCAGGTGGCACTTTT
CGGGGAAATGTGCGCGGAACCCCTATTTGTTTATTTTTCTAAATACATTCAAATATGTATCCGCTCATGA
ATTAATTCTTAGAAAAACTCATCGAGCATCAAATGAAACTGCAATTTATTCATATCAGGATTATCAATAC
CATATTTTTGAAAAAGCCGTTTCTGTAATGAAGGAGAAAACTCACCGAGGCAGTTCCATAGGATGGCAAG
ATCCTGGTATCGGTCTGCGATTCCGACTCGTCCAACATCAATACAACCTATTAATTTCCCCTCGTCAAAA
ATAAGGTTATCAAGTGAGAAATCACCATGAGTGACGACTGAATCCGGTGAGAATGGCAAAAGTTTATGCA
TTTCTTTCCAGACTTGTTCAACAGGCCAGCCATTACGCTCGTCATCAAAATCACTCGCATCAACCAAACC
GTTATTCATTCGTGATTGCGCCTGAGCGAGACGAAATACGCGATCGCTGTTAAAAGGACAATTACAAACA
GGAATCGAATGCAACCGGCGCAGGAACACTGCCAGCGCATCAACAATATTTTCACCTGAATCAGGATATT
CTTCTAATACCTGGAATGCTGTTTTCCCGGGGATCGCAGTGGTGAGTAACCATGCATCATCAGGAGTACG
GATAAAATGCTTGATGGTCGGAAGAGGCATAAATTCCGTCAGCCAGTTTAGTCTGACCATCTCATCTGTA
ACATCATTGGCAACGCTACCTTTGCCATGTTTCAGAAACAACTCTGGCGCATCGGGCTTCCCATACAATC
GATAGATTGTCGCACCTGATTGCCCGACATTATCGCGAGCCCATTTATACCCATATAAATCAGCATCCAT
GTTGGAATTTAATCGCGGCCTAGAGCAAGACGTTTCCCGTTGAATATGGCTCATAACACCCCTTGTATTA
CTGTTTATGTAAGCAGACAGTTTTATTGTTCATGACCAAAATCCCTTAACGTGAGTTTTCGTTCCACTGA
GCGTCAGACCCCGTAGAAAAGATCAAAGGATCTTCTTGAGATCCTTTTTTTCTGCGCGTAATCTGCTGCT
TGCAAACAAAAAAACCACCGCTACCAGCGGTGGTTTGTTTGCCGGATCAAGAGCTACCAACTCTTTTTCC
GAAGGTAACTGGCTTCAGCAGAGCGCAGATACCAAATACTGTCCTTCTAGTGTAGCCGTAGTTAGGCCAC
CACTTCAAGAACTCTGTAGCACCGCCTACATACCTCGCTCTGCTAATCCTGTTACCAGTGGCTGCTGCCA
GTGGCGATAAGTCGTGTCTTACCGGGTTGGACTCAAGACGATAGTTACCGGATAAGGCGCAGCGGTCGGG
CTGAACGGGGGGTTCGTGCACACAGCCCAGCTTGGAGCGAACGACCTACACCGAACTGAGATACCTACAG
CGTGAGCTATGAGAAAGCGCCACGCTTCCCGAAGGGAGAAAGGCGGACAGGTATCCGGTAAGCGGCAGGG
TCGGAACAGGAGAGCGCACGAGGGAGCTTCCAGGGGGAAACGCCTGGTATCTTTATAGTCCTGTCGGGTT
TCGCCACCTCTGACTTGAGCGTCGATTTTTGTGATGCTCGTCAGGGGGGCGGAGCCTATGGAAAAACGCC
AGCAACGCGGCCTTTTTACGGTTCCTGGCCTTTTGCTGGCCTTTTGCTCACATGTTCTTTCCTGCGTTAT
CCCCTGATTCTGTGGATAACCGTATTACCGCCTTTGAGTGAGCTGATACCGCTCGCCGCAGCCGAACGAC
CGAGCGCAGCGAGTCAGTGAGCGAGGAAGCGGAAGAGCGCCTGATGCGGTATTTTCTCCTTACGCATCTG
TGCGGTATTTCACACCGCATATATGGTGCACTCTCAGTACAATCTGCTCTGATGCCGCATAGTTAAGCCA
GTATACACTCCGCTATCGCTACGTGACTGGGTCATGGCTGCGCCCCGACACCCGCCAACACCCGCTGACG
CGCCCTGACGGGCTTGTCTGCTCCCGGCATCCGCTTACAGACAAGCTGTGACCGTCTCCGGGAGCTGCAT
GTGTCAGAGGTTTTCACCGTCATCACCGAAACGCGCGAGGCAGCTGCGGTAAAGCTCATCAGCGTGGTCG
TGAAGCGATTCACAGATGTCTGCCTGTTCATCCGCGTCCAGCTCGTTGAGTTTCTCCAGAAGCGTTAATG
TCTGGCTTCTGATAAAGCGGGCCATGTTAAGGGCGGTTTTTTCCTGTTTGGTCACTGATGCCTCCGTGTA
AGGGGGATTTCTGTTCATGGGGGTAATGATACCGATGAAACGAGAGAGGATGCTCACGATACGGGTTACT
GATGATGAACATGCCCGGTTACTGGAACGTTGTGAGGGTAAACAACTGGCGGTATGGATGCGGCGGGACC
AGAGAAAAATCACTCAGGGTCAATGCCAGCGCTTCGTTAATACAGATGTAGGTGTTCCACAGGGTAGCCA
GCAGCATCCTGCGATGCAGATCCGGAACATAATGGTGCAGGGCGCTGACTTCCGCGTTTCCAGACTTTAC
GAAACACGGAAACCGAAGACCATTCATGTTGTTGCTCAGGTCGCAGACGTTTTGCAGCAGCAGTCGCTTC
ACGTTCGCTCGCGTATCGGTGATTCATTCTGCTAACCAGTAAGGCAACCCCGCCAGCCTAGCCGGGTCCT
CAACGACAGGAGCACGATCATGCGCACCCGTGGGGCCGCCATGCCGGCGATAATGGCCTGCTTCTCGCCG
AAACGTTTGGTGGCGGGACCAGTGACGAAGGCTTGAGCGAGGGCGTGCAAGATTCCGAATACCGCAAGCG
ACAGGCCGATCATCGTCGCGCTCCAGCGAAAGCGGTCCTCGCCGAAAATGACCCAGAGCGCTGCCGGCAC
CTGTCCTACGAGTTGCATGATAAAGAAGACAGTCATAAGTGCGGCGACGATAGTCATGCCCCGCGCCCAC
CGGAAGGAGCTGACTGGGTTGAAGGCTCTCAAGGGCATCGGTCGAGATCCCGGTGCCTAATGAGTGAGCT
AACTTACATTAATTGCGTTGCGCTCACTGCCCGCTTTCCAGTCGGGAAACCTGTCGTGCCAGCTGCATTA
ATGAATCGGCCAACGCGCGGGGAGAGGCGGTTTGCGTATTGGGCGCCAGGGTGGTTTTTCTTTTCACCAG
TGAGACGGGCAACAGCTGATTGCCCTTCACCGCCTGGCCCTGAGAGAGTTGCAGCAAGCGGTCCACGCTG
GTTTGCCCCAGCAGGCGAAAATCCTGTTTGATGGTGGTTAACGGCGGGATATAACATGAGCTGTCTTCGG
TATCGTCGTATCCCACTACCGAGATATCCGCACCAACGCGCAGCCCGGACTCGGTAATGGCGCGCATTGC
GCCCAGCGCCATCTGATCGTTGGCAACCAGCATCGCAGTGGGAACGATGCCCTCATTCAGCATTTGCATG
GTTTGTTGAAAACCGGACATGGCACTCCAGTCGCCTTCCCGTTCCGCTATCGGCTGAATTTGATTGCGAG
TGAGATATTTATGCCAGCCAGCCAGACGCAGACGCGCCGAGACAGAACTTAATGGGCCCGCTAACAGCGC
GATTTGCTGGTGACCCAATGCGACCAGATGCTCCACGCCCAGTCGCGTACCGTCTTCATGGGAGAAAATA
ATACTGTTGATGGGTGTCTGGTCAGAGACATCAAGAAATAACGCCGGAACATTAGTGCAGGCAGCTTCCA
CAGCAATGGCATCCTGGTCATCCAGCGGATAGTTAATGATCAGCCCACTGACGCGTTGCGCGAGAAGATT
GTGCACCGCCGCTTTACAGGCTTCGACGCCGCTTCGTTCTACCATCGACACCACCACGCTGGCACCCAGT
TGATCGGCGCGAGATTTAATCGCCGCGACAATTTGCGACGGCGCGTGCAGGGCCAGACTGGAGGTGGCAA
CGCCAATCAGCAACGACTGTTTGCCCGCCAGTTGTTGTGCCACGCGGTTGGGAATGTAATTCAGCTCCGC
CATCGCCGCTTCCACTTTTTCCCGCGTTTTCGCAGAAACGTGGCTGGCCTGGTTCACCACGCGGGAAACG
GTCTGATAAGAGACACCGGCATACTCTGCGACATCGTATAACGTTACTGGTTTCACATTCACCACCCTGA
ATTGACTCTCTTCCGGGCGCTATCATGCCATACCGCGAAAGGTTTTGCGCCATTCGATGGTGTCCGGGAT
CTCGACGCTCTCCCTTATGCGACTCCTGCATTAGGAAGCAGCCCAGTAGTAGGTTGAGGCCGTTGAGCAC
CGCCGCCGCAAGGAATGGTGCATGCAAGGAGATGGCGCCCAACAGTCCCCCGGCCACGGGGCCTGCCACC
ATACCCACGCCGAAACAAGCGCTCATGAGCCCGAAGTGGCGAGCCCGATCTTCCCCATCGGTGATGTCGG
CGATATAGGCGCCAGCAACCGCACCTGTGGCGCCGGTGATGCCGGCCACGATGCGTCCGGCGTAGAGGAT
CGAGATCTCGATCCCGCGAAATTAATACGACTCACTATAGGGGAATTGTGAGCGGATAACAATTCCCCTC
TAGAAATAATTTTGTTTAACTTTAAGAAGGAGATATACCATGGGCAGCAGCCATCATCATCATCATCACA
GCAGCGGCCTGGTGCCGCGCGGCAGCCATATGGCGCCCGAGGAGAACGCGGGGACCGAACTCTTGCTGCA
GAGTTTCGAGCGCCGCTTCCTGGCGGCACGCACACTGCGCTCCTTCCCCTGGCAGAGCTTAGAAGCAAAG
TTAAGAGACTCATCAGATTCTGAGCTGCTGCGGGATATTTTGCACAAGACTGTGAAGCATCCTGTGTGTG
TGAAGCACCCGCCGTCCGTCAAATATGCCCGGTGCTTTCTCTCAGAACTCATCAAAAAGCACGAGGCTGT
CCACACAGAGCCTTTGGACGAGCTGTATGAAGCGCTGGCGGAGACCCTGATGGCCAAGGAGTCCACCCAG
GGCCACCGGAGCTATTTGCTGCCCTCGGGAGGCTCGGTCACACTCTCCGAGAGCACGGCCATCATCTCCT
ACGGTACCACAGGCCTGGTCACATGGGACGCCGCCCTCTACCTTGCAGAATGGGCCATCGAGAACCCGGC
AGTCTTCACTAACAGGACTGTCCTAGAGCTTGGCAGTGGTGCTGGCCTCACAGGCCTGGCCATCTGCAAG
ATGTGCCGCCCCCGGGCATACATCTTCAGCGACTGTCACAGCCGGGTCCTTGAGCAGCTCCGAGGGAATG
TCCTTCTCAATGGCCTCTCATTAGAGGCAGACATCACTGCCAAGTTAGACAGCCCCAGGGTGACAGTGGC
CCAGCTGGACTGGGACGTCGCGACGGTCCATCAGCTCTCTGCCTTCCAGCCAGATGTTGTCATTGCAGCA
GATGTGCTGTATTGCCCAGAAGCCATCATGTCGCTGGTCGGCGTCCTGCGGAGGCTGGCTGCCTGCCGGG
AGCACCAGCGGGCTCCTGAGGTCTACGTGGCCTTTACCGTCCGCAACCCAGAGACGTGCCAGCTGTTCAC
CACCGAGCTAGGCCGGGCCGGGATCAGATGGGAAGTGGAACCTCGTCATGAGCAGAAACTGTTTCCCTAC
GAAGAGCACTTGGAGATGGCAATGCTGAATCTCACCCTGTAGGCGGCCGCACTCGAGCACCACCACCACC
ACCACTGAGATCCGGCTGCTAACAAAGCCCGAAAGGAAGCTGAGTTGGCTGCTGCCACCGCTGAGCAATA
ACTAGCATAACCCCTTGGGGCCTCTAAACGGGTCTTGAGGGGTTTTTTGCTGAAAGGAGGAACTATATCC
GGAT
