>Addgene plasmid #85117 | pET28a-FAM86A | addgene partial sequence | sequence record 165884 | T7 5'-TAATACGACTCACTATAGGG-3'
TCTAGAAATAATTTTGTTTAACTTTAAGAAGGAGATATACCATGGGCAGCAGCCATCATCATCATCATCA
CAGCAGCGGCCTGGTGCCGCGCGGCAGCCATATGGCGCCCGAGGAGAACGCGGGGACCGAACTCTTGCTG
CAGAGTTTCGAGCGCCGCTTCCTGGCGGCACGCACACTGCGCTCCTTCCCCTGGCAGAGCTTAGAAGCAA
AGTTAAGAGACTCATCAGATTCTGAGCTGCTGCGGGATATTTTGCACAAGACTGTGAAGCATCCTGTGTG
TGTGAAGCACCCGCCGTCCGTCAAATATGCCCGGTGCTTTCTCTCAGAACTCATCAAAAAGCACGAGGCT
GTCCACACAGAGCCTTTGGACGAGCTGTATGAAGCGCTGGCGGAGACCCTGATGGCCAAGGAGTCCACCC
AGGGCCACCGGAGCTATTTGCTGCCCTCGGGAGGCTCGGTCACACTCTCCGAGAGCACGGCCATCATCTC
CTACGGTACCACAGGCCTGGTCACATGGGACGCCGCCCTCTACCTTGCAGAATGGGCCATCGAGAACCCG
GCAGTCTTCACTAACAGGACTGTCCTAGAGCTTGGCAGTGGTGCTGGCCTCACAGGCCTGGCCATCTGCA
AGATGTGCCGCCCCCGGGCATACATCTTCAGCGACTGTCACAGCCGGGTCCTTGAGCAGCTCCGAGGGAA
TGTCCTTCTCAATGGCCTCTCATTAGAGGCAGACATCACTGCCAAGTTAGACAGCCCCAGGGTGACAGTG
GCCCAGCTGGACTGGGACGTCGCGACGGTCCATCAGCTCTCTGCCTTCCAGCCAGATGTTGTCATTGCAG
CAGATGTGCTGTATTGCCCAGAAGCCATCATGTCGCTGGTCGGCGTCCTGCGGAGGCTGGCTGCCTGCCG
GGAGCACCAGCGGGCTCCTGAGGTCTACGTGGCCTTTACCGTCCGCAACCCA
