>Addgene plasmid #85117 | pET28a-FAM86A | addgene partial sequence | sequence record 165887 | T7term 5'-GCTAGTTATTGCTCAGCGG-3'
CTTTCGGGCTTTGTTAGCAGCCGGATCTCAGTGGTGGTGGTGGTGGTGCTCGAGTGCGGCCGCCTACAGG
GTGAGATTCAGCATTGCCATCTCCAAGTGCTCTTCGTAGGGAAACAGTTTCTGCTCATGACGAGGTTCCA
CTTCCCATCTGATCCCGGCCCGGCCTAGCTCGGTGGTGAACAGCTGGCACGTCTCTGGGTTGCGGACGGT
AAAGGCCACGTAGACCTCAGGAGCCCGCTGGTGCTCCCGGCAGGCAGCCAGCCTCCGCAGGACGCCGACC
AGCGACATGATGGCTTCTGGGCAATACAGCACATCTGCTGCAATGACAACATCTGGCTGGAAGGCAGAGA
GCTGATGGACCGTCGCGACGTCCCAGTCCAGCTGGGCCACTGTCACCCTGGGGCTGTCTAACTTGGCAGT
GATGTCTGCCTCTAATGAGAGGCCATTGAGAAGGACATTCCCTCGGAGCTGCTCAAGGACCCGGCTGTGA
CAGTCGCTGAAGATGTATGCCCGGGGGCGGCACATCTTGCAGATGGCCAGGCCTGTGAGGCCAGCACCAC
TGCCAAGCTCTAGGACAGTCCTGTTAGTGAAGACTGCCGGGTTCTCGATGGCCCATTCTGCAAGGTAGAG
GGCGGCGTCCCATGTGACCAGGCCTGTGGTACCGTAGGAGATGATGGCCGTGCTCTCGGAGAGTGTGACC
GAGCCTCCCGAGGGCAGCAAATAGCTCCGGTGGCCCTGGGTGGACTCCTTGGCCATCAGGGTCTCCGCCA
GCGCTTCATACAGCTCGTCCAAAGGCTCTGTGTGGACAGCCTCGTGCTTTTTGATGAGTTCTGAGAGAAA
GCACCGGGCATATTTGACGGACGGCGGGTGCTTCACACACACAGGATGCTTCACAGTCTTGTGCAAAATA
T
